Addgene plasmid #44419: pGST1-GGA2-VHS
Depositing lab: James Hurley. Depositing organization: National Institute of Diabetes & Digestive & Kidney Diseases (NIDDK). Publication: VHS domains of ESCRT-0 cooperate in high-avidity binding to polyubiquitinated cargo. Ren X, Hurley JH. EMBO J. 2010 Mar 17;29(6):1045-54. Epub 2010 Feb 11. 10.1038/emboj.2010.6 PubMed 20150893.
Backbone
  Vector backbone: pGST1
  Backbone size w/o insert (bp): 5000
  Total vector size (bp): 5492
  Vector type: Bacterial Expression
Growth in bacteria
  Bacterial resistance: Ampicillin, 100 μg/mL
  Growth temperature: 37°C
  Growth strain: DH5alpha
  Copy number: Unknown
Gene/Insert
  Gene/Insert name: GGA2-VHS (alt name: VHS VPS27, Hrs, and STAM (VHS) domain of Golgi-localized, gamma-ear-containing, ARF binding protein)
  Species: H. sapiens (human)
  Insert size (bp): 492
  Mutation: Alanine 23 changed to Threonine
  Entrez Gene: GGA2 (a.k.a. VEAR)
  Tag / fusion protein: GST (N terminal on backbone)
  Cloning method: Ligation Independent Cloning
  Sequencing primers: 5′ 5GEX
Terms and licenses: Academic/Nonprofit Terms; Industry Terms: Not Available to Industry
How to cite: pGST1-GGA2-VHS was a gift from James Hurley (Addgene plasmid # 44419 ; http://n2t.net/addgene:44419 ; RRID:Addgene_44419)
