[The description below was written by a language model from this plasmid's Addgene catalogue record.]
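Description:
pGST1-GGA2-VHS is a bacterial expression plasmid built on the pGST1 backbone (about 5.0 kb), giving a total size of roughly 5.5 kb once the 492 bp insert is included. It is propagated in E. coli under ampicillin selection. The record does not state the origin of replication, lists the copy number as unknown, and does not name the promoter that drives expression. No feature table is provided, so the regulatory elements of the backbone cannot be described beyond the catalogue fields.

The payload is the VHS (VPS27, Hrs and STAM) domain of human GGA2, a Golgi-localized, gamma-ear-containing, ARF-binding protein, inserted by ligation-independent cloning. The backbone supplies a glutathione S-transferase (GST) tag at the N terminus, so the product is a GST–VHS fusion. GST generally aids solubility and allows the fusion to be captured on glutathione resin, for affinity purification or for immobilisation as bait in pull-down and binding assays. The record notes one amino-acid difference in the insert, alanine 23 changed to threonine, but does not say whether this is deliberate or has any functional consequence.

The associated publication concerns how VHS domains of ESCRT-0 cooperate in high-avidity binding to polyubiquitinated cargo. This suggests the construct was used to produce recombinant GGA2 VHS domain for in vitro biochemical work, probably comparing ubiquitin binding among VHS domains from different proteins, although the record does not state its specific experimental role.
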