>Addgene plasmid #44419 | pGST1-GGA2-VHS | depositor partial sequence | sequence record 62283 | GGA2-VHS (1-164)
ATGGCGGCGACCGCGGTGGCGGCGGCTGTGGCGGGAACCGAGTCGGCCCAGGGTCCCCCGGGCCCGACAG
CGTCGCTGGAGCTGTGGCTCAACAAAGCCACAGACCCAAGCATGTCGGAACAGGATTGGTCAGCTATCCA
GAATTTCTGTGAGCAGGTGAACACTGACCCCAATGGCCCCACACATGCGCCCTGGCTACTGGCCCACAAG
ATCCAGTCTCCGCAAGAGAAGGAAGCTCTTTATGCCTTAACGGTGCTGGAGATGTGCATGAACCACTGTG
GGGAGAAGTTCCACAGCGAGGTGGCCAAATTTCGTTTCCTGAACGAACTGATCAAAGTGTTGTCCCCAAA
GTACCTGGGGTCCTGGGCCACAGGAAAAGTTAAAGGAAGAGTCATTGAAATACTCTTCAGTTGGACAGTC
TGGTTTCCGGAAGACATCAAGATTCGAGACGCTTATCAGATGCTGAAGAAACAAGGAATTATAAAACAAG
AC
