>Addgene plasmid #44419 | pGST1-GGA2-VHS | addgene partial sequence | sequence record 67658 | pGEX5
CATCCTCCAAAAATCGATACGACCGAAAACCTGTATTTTCAGGGCGCCATGGCGGCGACCGCGGTGGCGG
CGGCTGTGGCGGGAACCGAGTCGGCCCAGGGTCCCCCGGGCCCGACAGCGTCGCTGGAGCTGTGGCTGAA
CAAAGCCACAGACCCAAGCATGTCGGAACAGGATTGGTCAGCTATCCAGAATTTCTGTGAGCAGGTGAAC
ACTGACCCCAATGGCCCCACACATGCGCCCTGGCTACTGGCCCACAAGATCCAGTCTCCGCAAGAGAAGG
AAGCTCTTTATGCCTTAACGGTGCTGGAGATGTGCATGAACCACTGTGGGGAGAAGTTCCACAGCGAGGT
GGCCAAATTTCGTTTCCTGAACGAACTGATCAAAGTGTTGTCCCCAAAGTACCTGGGGTCCTGGGCCACA
GGAAAAGTTAAAGGAAGAGTCATTGAAATACTCTTCAGTTGGACAGTCTGGTTTCCGGAAGACATCAAGA
TTCGAGACGCTTATCAGATGCTGAAGAAACAAGGAATTATAAAACAAGACTAAGAGCCTGCAGTCTCGAG
CGGCCGCATCGTGACTGACTGACGATCTGCCTCGCGCGTTTCGGTGATGACGGTGAAAACCTCTGACACA
TGCAGCTCCCGGAGACGGTCACAGCTTGTCTGTAAGCGGATGCCGGGAGCAGACAAGCCCGTCAGGGCGC
GTCAGCGGGTGTTGGCGGGTGTCGGGGCGCAGCCATGACCCAGTCACGTAGCGATAGCGGAGTGTATAAT
TCTTGAAGACGAAAGGGCCTCGTGATACGCCTATTTTTATAGGTTAATGTCATGATAATAATGGTTTCTT
AGACGTCAGGTGGCACTTT
